Addgene plasmid #23649: pDONR223-MAPK10
Depositing lab: William Hahn & David Root. Depositing organization: Dana-Farber Cancer Institute. Publication: COT drives resistance to RAF inhibition through MAP kinase pathway reactivation. Johannessen CM, Boehm JS, Kim SY, Thomas SR, Wardwell L, Johnson LA, Emery CM, Stransky N, Cogdill AP, Barretina J, Caponigro G, Hieronymus H, Murray RR, Salehi-Ashtiani K, Hill DE, Vidal M, Zhao JJ, Yang X, Alkan O, Kim S, Harris JL, Wilson CJ, Myer VE, Finan PM, Root DE, Roberts TM, Golub T, Flaherty KT, Dummer R, Weber BL, Sellers WR, Schlegel R, Wargo JA, Hahn WC, Garraway LA. Nature. 2010 Dec 16;468(7326):968-72. doi: 10.1038/nature09627 PubMed 21107320.
Backbone
  Vector backbone: pDONR223
  Backbone manufacturer: Invitrogen
  Backbone size w/o insert (bp): 5005
  Vector type: Gateway Donor vector
Growth in bacteria
  Bacterial resistance: Spectinomycin, 50 μg/mL
  Growth temperature: 37°C
  Growth strain: DH5alpha
  Copy number: High Copy
Gene/Insert
  Gene/Insert name: MAPK10 (alt name: mitogen-activated protein kinase 10)
  Species: H. sapiens (human)
  Insert size (bp): 960
  Entrez Gene: MAPK10 (a.k.a. JNK3, JNK3A, PRKM10, SAPK1b, p493F12, p54bSAPK)
  Cloning method: Gateway Cloning
  Sequencing primers: 5′ M13pUC-fwd; 3′ M13rev
Terms and licenses: Academic/Nonprofit Terms; Industry Terms: Not Available to Industry
Depositor comments: The ORF has no Stop codon. This design enables easy recombination into a destination vector to add an epitope tag of choice and Stop codon to the ORF. Do NOT use this plasmid directly for transfections. A set of 4 custom lentiviral vectors is available ( pLX301 (http://www.addgene.org/25895/) , pLX302 (http://www.addgene.org/25896/) , pLX303 (http://www.addgene.org/25897/) , pLX304 (http://www.addgene.org/25890/) ) to be used to express these ORFs in mammalian cells. These plasmids are not included in the kit and must be ordered separately.
How to cite: pDONR223-MAPK10 was a gift from William Hahn & David Root (Addgene plasmid # 23649 ; http://n2t.net/addgene:23649 ; RRID:Addgene_23649)
