[The description below was written by a language model from this plasmid's Addgene catalogue record.]
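Description:
pDONR223-MAPK10 is a Gateway entry clone built in the Invitrogen pDONR223 donor backbone (about 5 kb without insert). It carries the open reading frame of human MAPK10, the mitogen-activated protein kinase also known as JNK3, a member of the stress-activated JNK kinase family. The plasmid is maintained at high copy in standard E. coli cloning strains and is selected with spectinomycin. The recorded insert is about 960 bp and was introduced by Gateway recombination, so in the resulting entry clone the ORF would be expected to sit between attL-type recombination sites. No feature table is provided with the record, so the exact sites, origin of replication and isoform represented by the insert are not stated. M13 forward and reverse primer sites flanking the cloning region are listed for sequence verification.

The ORF was deliberately cloned without a stop codon. This "open" configuration allows it to be transferred by LR recombination into a destination vector that supplies a C-terminal epitope tag of choice together with the stop codon. The plasmid is a shuttle and storage clone, and the depositors note that it should not be transfected directly. The record lists no promoter for driving the insert in mammalian cells. They point to a set of compatible lentiviral destination vectors (the pLX301 to pLX304 series), obtained separately, for expressing the ORF in mammalian cells. The clone belongs to a kinase ORF collection associated with a study of resistance to RAF inhibition through MAP kinase pathway reactivation. This fits its use as a source clone for gain-of-function expression screens and for individual overexpression studies of the kinase.
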