>Addgene plasmid #23649 | pDONR223-MAPK10 | depositor partial sequence | sequence record 10674 | Author sequence
ATGGAACTGATGGATGCCAACTTATGTCAAGTGATTCAGATGGAATTAGACCATGAGCGAATGTCTTACC
TGCTGTACCAAATGTTGTGTGGCATTAAGCACCTCCATTCTGCTGGAATTATTCACAGGGATTTAAAACC
AAGTAACATTGTAGTCAAGTCTGATTGCACATTGAAAATCCTGGACTTTGGACTGGCCAGGACAGCAGGC
ACAAGCTTCATGATGACTCCATATGTGGTGACACGTTATTACAGAGCCCCTGAGGTCATCCTGGGGATGG
GCTACAAGGAGAACGTGGATATATGGTCTGTGGGATGCATTATGGGAGAAATGGTTCGCCACAAAATCCT
CTTTCCAGGAAGGGACTATATTGACCAGTGGAATAAGGTAATTGAACAACTAGGAACACCATGTCCAGAA
TTCATGAAGAAATTGCAACCCACAGTAAGAAACTATGTGGAGAATCGGCCCAAGTATGCGGGACTCACCT
TCCCCAAACTCTTCCCAGATTCCCTCTTCCCAGCGGACTCCGAGCACAATAAACTCAAAGCCAGCCAAGC
CAGGGACTTGTTGTCAAAGATGCTAGTGATTGACCCAGCAAAAAGAATATCAGTGGACGACGCCTTACAG
CATCCCTACATCAACGTCTGGTATGACCCAGCCGAAGTGGAGGCGCCTCCACCTCAGATATATGACAAGC
AGTTGGATGAAAGAGAACACACAATTGAAGAATGGAAAGAACTTATCTACAAGGAAGTAATGAATTCAGA
AGAAAAGACTAAAAATGGTGTAGTAAAAGGACAGCCTTCTCCTTCAGGTGCAGCAGTGAACAGCAGTGAG
AGTCTCCCTCCATCCTCGTCTGTCAATGACATCTCCTCCATGTCCACCGACCAGACCCTGGCATCTGACA
CTGACAGCAGCCTGGAAGCCTCGGCAGGACCCCTGGGTTGTTGCAGGTGA
