>Addgene plasmid #23649 | pDONR223-MAPK10 | addgene partial sequence | sequence record 29465 | 23649 with M13pUC-fwd
TAATGATTTTATTTTGACTGATAGTGACCTGTTCGTTGCAACAAATTGATGAGCAATGCTTTTTTATAAT
GCCAACTTTGTACAAAAAAGTTGGCATGGAACTGATGGATGCCAACTTATGTCAAGTGATTCAGATGGAA
TTAGACCATGAGCGAATGTCTTACCTGCTGTACCAAATGTTGTGTGGCATTAAGCACCTCCATTCTGCTG
GAATTATTCACAGGGATTTAAAACCAAGTAACATTGTAGTCAAGTCTGATTGCACATTGAAAATCCTGGA
CTTTGGACTGGCCAGGACAGCAGGCACAAGCTTCATGATGACTCCATATGTGGTGACACGTTATTACAGA
GCCCCTGAGGTCATCCTGGGGATGGGCTACAAGGAGAACGTGGATATATGGTCTGTGGGATGCATTATGG
GAGAAATGGTTCGCCACAAAATCCTCTTTCCAGGAAGGGACTATATTGACCAGTGGAATAAGGTAATTGA
ACAACTAGGAACACCATGTCCAGAATTCATGAAGAAATTGCAACCCACAGTAAGAAACTATGTGGAGAAT
CGGCCCAAGTATGCGGGACTCACCTTCCCCAAACTCTTCCCAGATTCCCTCTTCCCAGCGGACTCCGAGC
ACA
